Addgene plasmid #246935: pHIVT9-NAT-3xFlag-SMARCAL1
Purpose: Lentiviral vector that expresses wildtype Flag-tagged SMARCAL1
Depositing lab: Daniel Durocher. Publication: Profound synthetic lethality between SMARCAL1 and FANCM. Feng S, Liu K, Shang J, Hoeg L, Pastore G, Yang W, Roy S, Sastre-Moreno G, Young JTF, Wu W, Xu D, Durocher D. Mol Cell. 2024 Dec 5;84(23):4522-4537.e7. doi: 10.1016/j.molcel.2024.10.016. Epub 2024 Nov 6. PubMed 39510066.
Backbone
  Vector backbone: pHIVT9-NAT-3xFlag
  Backbone size w/o insert (bp): 7859
  Total vector size (bp): 10720
  Vector type: Mammalian Expression, Lentiviral
  Selectable markers: Nourseothricin (clonNAT)
Growth in bacteria
  Bacterial resistance: Ampicillin, 100 μg/mL
  Growth temperature: 37°C
  Growth strain: NEB Stable
  Copy number: High Copy
Gene/Insert
  Gene/Insert name: SMARCAL1
  Species: H. sapiens (human)
  Insert size (bp): 2862
  Entrez Gene: SMARCAL1 (a.k.a. HARP, HHARP)
  Promoter: EF-1-alpha promoter
  Tag / fusion protein: 3XFLAG (N terminal on insert)
  Cloning method: Unknown
  Sequencing primers: 5′ gcttggcacttgatgtaattctcc
Terms and licenses: Academic/Nonprofit Terms; Industry Terms: Not Available to Industry
How to cite: pHIVT9-NAT-3xFlag-SMARCAL1 was a gift from Daniel Durocher (Addgene plasmid # 246935 ; http://n2t.net/addgene:246935 ; RRID:Addgene_246935)
