[The description below was written by a language model from this plasmid's Addgene catalogue record and pLannotate feature annotations shown in this document.]
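Description:
pHIVT9-NAT-3xFlag-SMARCAL1 is an HIV-1-derived lentiviral transfer vector of about 10.7 kb for stable expression of wild-type human SMARCAL1 in mammalian cells. It is maintained in bacteria through a high-copy ColE1/pUC-type origin and an ampicillin resistance gene (β-lactamase). The viral genome is transcribed from a CMV enhancer/promoter fused to a truncated 5' LTR, an arrangement typical of Tat-independent packaging. It carries the usual cis-acting elements: the Ψ packaging signal with an adjoining gag fragment, the Rev response element for nuclear export of the unspliced genomic RNA, and the cPPT/CTS, which aids nuclear import of the reverse-transcribed genome. A second truncated LTR closes the cassette, preceded by a fragment of nef sequence. No WPRE is annotated.

The internal expression unit is driven by the human EF-1α core promoter together with its first intron. It produces the 2.9 kb SMARCAL1 open reading frame with an N-terminal 3xFLAG epitope for detection or immunoprecipitation. Downstream, an EMCV IRES allows cap-independent translation of a streptothricin acetyltransferase gene from the same transcript, which confers nourseothricin (clonNAT) resistance, so drug selection is linked to transgene expression. A CD52 coding sequence is also annotated after the resistance gene; the record does not explain its role.

SMARCAL1 is an ATP-dependent annealing helicase that acts at stalled replication forks. According to the catalogue entry the vector simply provides Flag-tagged wild-type protein. It comes from a study of synthetic lethality between SMARCAL1 and FANCM, where such a construct would suit re-expression or complementation experiments, though the record does not state this.
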