Features (pLannotate 1.2.2; 22 found; start..end, strand, type, name):
    143..731     +  rep_origin     ori: high-copy-number ColE1/pMB1/pBR322/pUC origin of replication
    793..973     -  LTR            5' LTR (truncated): truncated 5' long terminal repeat (LTR) from HIV-1
    980..1480    -  CDS            nef (fragment): NEF_HV1LA - Experimental evidence at protein level: Swiss-Prot protein existence level 1. Extracellular Nef protein targets CD4(+) T-lymphocytes for apoptosis by interacting with CXCR4 surface receptors. From Human immunodeficiency virus type 1 group M subtype B (isolate Lai) (HIV-1).
   1482..1503    -  misc_feature   MCS (fragment): pBluescript multiple cloning site
   1519..1701    -  CDS            CD52: CD52_HUMAN - Also known as CDW52, HE5. Experimental evidence at protein level: Swiss-Prot protein existence level 1. May play a role in carrying and orienting carbohydrate, as well as having a more specific role. From Homo sapiens (Human).
   1765..2346    -  CDS            sta: STA_STRLA - Experimental evidence at protein level: Swiss-Prot protein existence level 1. Involved in resistance to streptothricin, a broad-spectrum antibiotic produced by streptomycetes. Detoxifies streptothricin via acetylation of the beta amino group of the first beta-lysyl moiety of streptothricin. From Streptomyces lavendulae.
   2335..2921    -  misc_feature   IRES2: internal ribosome entry site (IRES) of the encephalomyocarditis virus (EMCV)
   2941..5802    -  CDS            SMARCAL1: SMAL1_HUMAN - Also known as HARP. Experimental evidence at protein level: Swiss-Prot protein existence level 1. ATP-dependent annealing helicase that binds selectively to fork DNA relative to ssDNA or dsDNA and catalyzes the rewinding of the stably unwound DNA. Rewinds single-stranded DNA bubbles that are stably bound by replication protein A (RPA). Acts throughout the genome to reanneal stably unwound DNA, performing the opposite reaction of many enzymes, such as helicases and polymerases, that unwind DNA. May play an important role in DNA damage response by acting at stalled replication fork
   5837..5886    -  CDS            3xFLAG (fragment): three tandem FLAG® epitope tags, followed by an enterokinase cleavage site
   5907..6845    -  intron         EF-1α intron A: intron upstream of the start codon of human EF-1α
   6846..7057    -  promoter       EF-1α core promoter: core promoter for human elongation factor EF-1α
   7139..7256    -  misc_feature   cPPT/CTS: central polypurine tract and central termination sequence of HIV-1
   7306..7406    -  CDS            Rev (fragment): human immunodeficiency virus 1 (HIV-1) Rev protein; rev; enhances nuclear export of unspliced and incompletely spliced viral mRNAs
   7783..8016    -  misc_feature   RRE: The Rev response element (RRE) of HIV-1 allows for Rev-dependent mRNA export from the nucleus to the cytoplasm.
   8191..8529    -  CDS            HIV-1 gag (fragment): gag protein from human immunodeficiency virus 1; gag
   8513..8638    -  misc_feature   HIV-1 Ψ: packaging signal of human immunodeficiency virus type 1
   8685..8865    -  LTR            5' LTR (truncated): truncated 5' long terminal repeat (LTR) from HIV-1
   8883..9082    -  promoter       CMV promoter: human cytomegalovirus (CMV) immediate early promoter
   9083..9462    -  enhancer       CMV enhancer: human cytomegalovirus immediate early enhancer
   9617..9669    +  misc_feature   bom (fragment): basis of mobility region from pBR322
   9728..9832    +  promoter       AmpR promoter: bla
   9833..10693   +  CDS            AmpR: β-lactamase; bla; confers resistance to ampicillin, carbenicillin, and related antibiotics
>Addgene plasmid #246935 | pHIVT9-NAT-3xFlag-SMARCAL1 | addgene full sequence | sequence record 494338 | Addgene NGS Result
TTTAGATTGATTTAAAACTTCATTTTTAATTTAAAAGGATCTAGGTGAAGATCCTTTTTGATAATCTCAT
GACCAAAATCCCTTAACGTGAGTTTTCGTTCCACTGAGCGTCAGACCCCGTAGAAAAGATCAAAGGATCT
TCTTGAGATCCTTTTTTTCTGCGCGTAATCTGCTGCTTGCAAACAAAAAAACCACCGCTACCAGCGGTGG
TTTGTTTGCCGGATCAAGAGCTACCAACTCTTTTTCCGAAGGTAACTGGCTTCAGCAGAGCGCAGATACC
AAATACTGTTCTTCTAGTGTAGCCGTAGTTAGGCCACCACTTCAAGAACTCTGTAGCACCGCCTACATAC
CTCGCTCTGCTAATCCTGTTACCAGTGGCTGCTGCCAGTGGCGATAAGTCGTGTCTTACCGGGTTGGACT
CAAGACGATAGTTACCGGATAAGGCGCAGCGGTCGGGCTGAACGGGGGGTTCGTGCACACAGCCCAGCTT
GGAGCGAACGACCTACACCGAACTGAGATACCTACAGCGTGAGCTATGAGAAAGCGCCACGCTTCCCGAA
GGGAGAAAGGCGGACAGGTATCCGGTAAGCGGCAGGGTCGGAACAGGAGAGCGCACGAGGGAGCTTCCAG
GGGGAAACGCCTGGTATCTTTATAGTCCTGTCGGGTTTCGCCACCTCTGACTTGAGCGTCGATTTTTGTG
ATGCTCGTCAGGGGGGCGGAGCCTATGGAAAAACGCCAGCAACGCGGCCTTTTTACGGTTCCTGGCCTTT
TGCTGGCCTTTTGCTCACATGCTGCTAGAGATTTTCCACACTGACTAAAAGGGTCTGAGGGATCTCTAGT
TACCAGAGTCACACAACAGACGGGCACACACTACTTGAAGCACTCAAGGCAAGCTTTATTGAGGCTTAAG
CAGTGGGTTCCCTAGTTAGCCAGAGAGCTCCCAGGCTCAGATCTGGTCTAACCAGAGAGACCCAGTACAG
TCCGGATGCAGCTCTCGGGCCATGTGATGAAATGCTAGGCGGCTGTCAAACCTCCACTCTAATACTTCTC
TCTCCGGGTCATCCATCCCATGCAGGCTCACAGGGTGTAACAAGCGGGTGTTCTCTCCTTCATTGGCTTC
TTCTACCTTCTCTTGCTCAACTGGTACTAGCTTGTAGCACCATCCAAAGGTCAGTGGATATCTGATCCCT
GGCCCTGGTGTGTAGTTCTGCCAATCAGGGAAGTAGCCTTGTGTGTGGTAGATCCACAGATCAAGGATAT
CTTGTCTTCGTTGGGAGTGAATTAGCCCTTCCAGTCCCCCCTTTTCTTTTAAAAAGTGGCTAAGATCTAC
AGCTGCCTTGTAAGTCATTGGTCTTAAAGGTACCTGAGGTGTGACTGGAAAACCCACCTCCTCCTCCTCT
TGTGCTTCTAGCCAGGCACAATCAGCATTGGTAGCTGCTGTATTGCTACTTGTGATTGCTCCATGTTTTT
CTAGGTCTCGATCGAAGTCGACGGTATCGATAAATTTGGCGCGCCTCAACTGAAGCAGAAGAGGTGGATT
ATGGCATTAGCCACGAAGAAAAGGAAAATGCCTCCGCTTATGTTGCTGGATGCTGAGGGGCTGCTGGTTT
GGCTGGTGTCGTTTTGTCCTGAGAGTCCAGTTTGTATCTGTACCATAACCAGGAGGCTGATGGTGAGTAG
GAGGAAGAGGAAGCGCTTCATTGGGCCAGGATTCTCCTCGACGTCACCGCATGTTAGCAGACTTCCTCTG
CCCTCGCCACTGCCGGGGCAGGGCATGGACATGTAGAGCGCCTGCTCGCCGTCCGAGGCGGTGCCGTCGT
ACAGGGCGGTGTCCAGGCCGCAGAGGGTGAACCCCATCCGCCGGTAAGCGTGGATCGCCGGTGCGTTGAC
GTTGGTGACTTCGAGCCAAAGATGACCAGCTCCCCGTTCTCTGGCGAACTCGGTAGCCAGTCCCATCAAT
GCCCGTCCCACCCCGTGTCCCCTGTGCTCGGGTGCTACCTCAATGTCCTCGACGGTCAGCCGGCGGTTCC
AGCCGGAGTACGAGACGACCACGAAGCCCGCCAGGTCGCCGTCGTCCCCGTACGCGACGAACGTCCGGGA
GTCCGGGTCGCCGTCCTCCCCGTCGTCCGATTCGTCGTCCGATTCGTCGTCGGGGAACACCTTGGTCAGG
GGCGGGTCCACCGGCACCTCCCGCAGGGTGAAGCCGTCCCCGGTGGCGGTGACGCGGAAGACGGTGTCGG
TGGTGAAGGACCCATCCAGTGCCTCGATGGCCTCGGCGTCCCCAGGGACACTGGTGCGGTATCGGTAAGC
CGTGTCGTCCAGGGTGGTGCCCATGGTTGTGGCCATATTATCATCGTGTTTTTCAAAGGAAAACCACGTC
CCCGTGGTTCGGGGGGCCTAGACGTTTTTTTAACCTCGACTAAACACATGTAAAGCATGTGTACCGAGGC
CCCAGATCAGATCCCATACAATGGGGTACCTTCTGGGCATCCTTCAGCCCCTTGTTGAATACGCTTGAGG
AGAGCCATTTGACTCTTTCCACAACTATCCAACTCACAACGTGGCACTGGGGTTGTGCCGCCTTTGCAGG
TGTATCTTATACACGTGGCTTTTGGCCGCAGAGGCACCTGTCGCCAGGTGGGGGGTTCCGCTGCCTGCAA
AGGGTCGCTACAGACGTTGTTTGTCTTCAAGAAGCTTCCAGAGGAACTGCTTCCTTCACGACATTCAACA
GACCTTGCATTCCTTTGGCGAGAGGGGAAAGACCCCTAGGAATGCTCGTCAAGAAGACAGGGCCAGGTTT
CCGGGCCCTCACATTGCCAAAAGACGGCAATATGGTGGAAAATAACATATAGACAAACGCACACCGGCCT
TATTCCAAGCGGCTTCGGCCAGTAACGTTAGGGGGGGGGGAGGGAGAGGGGCGGATCCTAGCCCGGGTTA
CAGGGGAGACGTAAAGCTGTCCCAGTTATCAAAAAATTCAAATCTCCTTTTCTTCTGTGGACTGGCTGTC
AATGAGCTTTCATCCAGGGTGTCTCCCATGTTCTGGGAACTACTTCCAGATGTTCCTGAAGCACTTCCTG
GGTCAAAGGACTCTGCTGCTTCCAGGAGCTCCATATCACTTCCTTCTTTCTCAAAGGACTTCTGGAATAG
GTCGTAGATCTTCTGCTGCTTTGGGTCCTTGTAGAGGTAATCAGTGGATTCTGTCATTTCTGAAAAATTG
GTCTCAGAAAGCCCGGCTTCTGCCAGAACTTTAATCTTCTCTTGAATCAGGGGCCAAAGGTAGTCATCAG
CTGTGCCCTTTGCCACGAGGTAGTGAATGCCCACGGAGCTGGTCTGTCCAATGCGGTGCACGCGGTCCTC
AGCCTGGATCAGCACCCCTGGGTTCCAAAACAGCTCAGCAAACACCACCAGGTCAGCCGAGGAGAAGGTG
AGGCCCATATTGGCAGCGGTGATGGACAGCACGGCCACAGCATGCCTCTCCGACAGTTGGAACTGCTGGC
ACAGGTCCTCCCGCTCAGCTGATGAGGTGGAGCCATCGATGCGGATGTGCTGCACGTGCTTTCTCTCAAG
CTCTTGCGTAATTGCGTCCAGGACCACCTTATGGTGTGCAAATACTAAAAACTTCTCTCTTCCACTTTCC
AGTAGGTCCAAGATATATTCAATGACAGATGGGATTTTAGCTTCAGCTGTTCTGTTGAAGAAGAGAATGA
GGGCATCTTTCTGCTGCTGTTTAGTTTTGTCCTTGGTGGTCATTTCCTTGGCTGCAGCATCCAGGGCAGC
TCTGGTCCTGGCATTGATCCGTCCTGGGGCAATCACCACTATCTTGCGCTGCTTGGCAGGCAGCTGGGAA
AGGACGTCGGACTTGAGGCGCCGCAGCATGACTGCTTCCTCCAGCAGGAGCTTCAGCTCTCCCAGGTTGG
AGGAACCTGAGTAGTCCCACCCCCAAGGCATCCGTTTGGCATCACAGTAGCGAAGTCCAAAGGCATGAAA
CTGGGGGAAGAAAGTTGGCTTGACTGCGATGATCTGCGTGTAGAGCTCTGCGGGCCGGGACATGGCTGGT
GTGCCCGACAACAGGATCACCCTCTTGGCAACCTTTAGGACCGGCATAGCTGCTCGACAGCGGGCAGTCC
TACTGTTTTTGAGGAAGTGAGATTCATCAATGATGACAACTTTAAAAGGGGTTTTTAGCTGTTTTTCCAA
CTTGCTAAGAAGGTCAAAGCTGACAATGTTGATCAGGCCAGCTGTCAGGCGGTCCTTCCCAGTCACCACG
ACGTTGATGCAATCTGGGCTCAGAGATGGCAGCCACCGAAGGAAGGCCTGCTCCCAGGTGAAGCGCACGG
AGGATGGCACCACCACCAGGAGCGGCCACTCCTTCCGGTAAAAGGCTGCGATGCAGATGGCTTGGATGGT
CTTCCCCAGGCCCATGTCGTCAGCGAGCAGCAGGCGGCCTCCTTTGGCTATGGCAAAATTGACTCCAGCT
CTCTGAAAGGGCATCAGATTAGACACGAGCTTGGGGTCCACTTCAGAAAGGTCTGCCTCTGGGACATCTG
GCGTGAGACTGAGAGATGTCTTCTTGAGCTGAGAAGCAAACGCCAGGGTGAGAGTCGTGGGCAGAGGGTC
CAGCTGAACTTGTGGGAGGCAGCGCACCTTTGCAATTAGTTTACTGTGCTCTTCCAAGAGAAAGCTCCAC
TTCCTGGTCTTGACATCATATCTTCTGGAATCCATCTGTTTAAAAAGCGCAATAAGGTCCTGTGAATAAC
TGATGTCTGCCTCGAAGTAGGCCCTGGAGATGAGCATGCATCGCCCTTTGACAAATGAAAGGGATGGAGC
TGATGGAAGGCCGGCCTGTCCCTCACTGCTGGTGGAGGGTGACTCGCTGCTGCCATAGGCCCATTCCAGA
GGCTGCAGGTTGACCGTGGGGAGGCTCTGGGCCGCTTTCATCAGGGCACTATAGTCATTCATGCTGAAGT
TCCACGTCTTGGTGTCAGGATCATAATTCTTGCTGGGCAGGGTCTTAAACACTGCAATGAGTTCTGCATT
GTACCCAATCAACACCTGGAAACGATCGCCGTTCCTTACGCACTTTCCCTTCTGAGAGTTCACTCCTTTT
TGGACTGAGGACCCTGACTTCTGCTGGAGTCTTCCTTCTGTCCTGGGCGTTACACTCTCTGAGCTAGAAT
GGATGTAAGAAATGTTCTGCCCCGAAGGGGAGGCTTTTGCTGTCTTGGCCTCTAACTTAGCATCCCTGGG
AGGCTGTCCAGAGGAATGAGCTGGTGTCTCTTGGGAACTCTTTGGTTTGGCCAGAGGCTTATGAGTTGGG
TTAGCAAAGGGTGTGAACCTGATCTCAGGTGAAGCCTGAGCATGACCTTGACCTAACTCATAACTCAAGA
GCTGTTGTTTAGGGACCTCTGGAGGACTTTGTGCCAAGGGAGGAGAGATTCCAGTGAGAGCCATTTGACT
ACGTGGACTGTGGCCTGGGCAGGCTGTGGGCATTTCTTCTGGCTTTTTCCATATTCCCTTTGCCTGAAAA
CTGTGGGAATCATGAGGTCTTTGGTCAGCATTAGATGAGCTACTGAGATTCTGTTGCTTGAAAATGACAC
CATGGCTCACTGGCTTACAAGACTCCCTTGGGAAATTTTGGGATGGGCCTTGCTTGGCCTGGAATGGGTT
GCCAGCAATGGAGGTGCCCGAGCTAGTCCTCTGATGCTGTTCTGCCAATAACTTCTCAGCTCTGCGGGCC
AGAGCCTTTTGTCGATTCTCTTCAATCTTTTTCCTCTGCTCCTCTGTAAGAGGCAAGGACATGCTACCGC
TACCGCTAGCCTTGTCGTCATCGTCTTTGTAGTCGATGTCATGATCTTTATAATCACCGTCATGGTCTTT
GTAGTCCATGCGGCCGCTCACGACACCTGAAATGGAAGAAAAAAACTTTGAACCACTGTCTGAGGCTTGA
GAATGAACCAAGATCCAAACTCAAAAAGGGCAAATTCCAAGGAGAATTACATCAAGTGCCAAGCTGGCCT
AACTTCAGTCTCCACCCACTCAGTGTGGGGAAACTCCATCGCATAAAACCCCTCCCCCCAACCTAAAGAC
GACGTACTCCAAAAGCTCGAGAACTAATCGAGGTGCCTGGACGGCGCCCGGTACTCCGTGGAGTCACATG
AAGCGACGGCTGAGGACGGAAAGGCCCTTTTCCTTTGTGTGGGTGACTCACCCGCCCGCTCTCCCGAGCG
CCGCGTCCTCCATTTTGAGCTCCCTGCAGCAGGGCCGGGAAGCGGCCATCTTTCCGCTCACGCAACTGGT
GCCGACCGGGCCAGCCTTGCCGCCCAGGGCGGGGCGATACACGGCGGCGCGAGGCCAGGCACCAGAGCAG
GCCGGCCAGCTTGAGACTACCCCCGTCCGATTCTCGGTGGCCGCGCTCGCAGGCCCCGCCTCGCCGAACA
TGTGCGCTGGGACGCACGGGCCCCGTCGCCGCCCGCGGCCCCAAAAACCGAAATACCAGTGTGCAGATCT
TGGCCCGCATTTACAAGACTATCTTGCCAGAAAAAAAGCGTCGCAGCAGGTCATCAAAAATTTTAAATGG
CTAGAGACTTATCGAAAGCAGCGAGACAGGCGCGAAGGTGCCACCAGATTCGCACGCGGCGGCCCCAGCG
CCCAGGCCAGGCCTCAACTCAAGCACGAGGCGAAGGGGCTCCTTAAGCGCAAGGCCTCGAACTCTCCCAC
CCACTTCCAACCCGAAGCTCGGGATCAAGAATCACGTACTGCAGCCAGGTGGAAGTAATTCAAGGCACGC
AAGGGCCATAACCCGTAAAGAGGCCAGGCCCGCGGGAACCACACACGGCACTTACCTGTGTTCTGGCGGC
AAACCCGTTGCGAAAAAGAACGTTCACGGCGACTACTGCACGGGGGTACGGTTCTCCCCCACCCTCGGGA
AAAAGGCGGAGCCAGTACACGACATCACTTTCCCAGTTTACCCCGCGCCACCTTCTCTAGGCACCGGTTC
AATTGCCGACCCCTCCCCCCAACTTCTCGGGGACTGTGGGCGATGTGCGCTCTGCCCACTGACGGGCACC
GGAGCCTCACGCTAGAGCGGGCCCGGTACTAACCAAACTGGATCTCTGCTGTCCCTGTAATAAACCCGAA
AATTTTGAATTTTTGTAATTTGTTTTTGTAATTCTTTAGTTTGTATGTCTGTTGCTATTATGTCTACTAT
TCTTTCCCCTGCACTGTACCCCCCAATCCCCCCTTTTCTTTTAAAATTGTGGATGAATACTGCCATTTGT
CTGCAGAATTGGCGCACGCAGTGCCGATCCGTTCACTAATCGAATGGATCTGTCTCTGTCTCTCTCTCCA
CCTTCTTCTTCTATTCCTTCGGGCCTGTCGGGTCCCCTCGGGGTTGGGAGGTGGGTCTGAAACGATAATG
GTGAATATCCCTGCCTAACTCTATTCACTATAGAAAGTACAGCAAAAACTATTCTTAAACCTACCAAGCC
TCCTACTATCATTATGAATAATTTTATATACCACAGCCAATTTGTTATGTTAAACCAATTCCACAAACTT
GCCCATTTATCTAATTCCAATAATTCTTGTTCATTCTTTTCTTGCTGGTTTTGCGATTCTTCAATTAAGG
AGTGTATTAAGCTTGTGTAATTGTTAATTTCTCTGTCCCACTCCATCCAGGTCGTGTGATTCCAAATCTG
TTCCAGAGATTTATTACTCCAACTAGCATTCCAAGGCACAGCAGTGGTGCAAATGAGTTTTCCAGAGCAA
CCCCAAATCCCCAGGAGCTGTTGATCCTTTAGGTATCTTTCCACAGCCAGGATTCTTGCCTGGAGCTGCT
TGATGCCCCAGACTGTGAGTTGCAACAGATGCTGTTGCGCCTCAATAGCCCTCAGCAAATTGTTCTGCTG
CTGCACTATACCAGACAATAATTGTCTGGCCTGTACCGTCAGCGTCATTGACGCTGCGCCCATAGTGCTT
CCTGCTGCTCCCAAGAACCCAAGGAACAAAGCTCCTATTCCCACTGCTCTTTTTTCTCTCTGCACCACTC
TTCTCTTTGCCTTGGTGGGTGCTACTCCTAATGGTTCAATTTTTACTACTTTATATTTATATAATTCACT
TCTCCAATTGTCCCTCATATCTCCTCCTCCAGGTCTGAAGATCAGCGGCCGGCCGCTTGCTGTGCGGTGG
TCTTACTTTTGTTTTGCTCTTCCTCTATCTTGTCTAAAGCTTCCTTGGTGTCTTTTATCTCTATCCTTTG
ATGCACACAATAGAGGGTTGCTACTGTATTATATAATGATCTAAGTTCTTCTGATCCTGTCTGAAGGGAT
GGTTGTAGCTGTCCCAGTATTTGTCTACAGCCTTCTGATGTTTCTAACAGGCCAGGATTAACTGCGAATC
GTTCTAGCTCCCTGCTTGCCCATACTATATGTTTTAATTTATATTTTTTCTTTCCCCCTGGCCTTAACCG
AATTTTTTCCCATCGCGATCTAATTCTTCCCCGCTTAATACTGACGCTCTCGCACCCATCTCTCTCCTTC
TAGCCTCCGCTAGTCAAAATTTTTGGCGTACTCACCAGTCGCCGCCCCTCGCCTCTTGCCGTGCGCGCTT
CAGCAAGCCGAGTCCTGCGTCGAGAGAGCTCCTCTGGTTTCCCTTTCGCTTTCAAGTCCCTGTTCGGGCG
CCACTGCTAGAGATTTTCCACACTGACTAAAAGGGTCTGAGGGATCTCTAGTTACCAGAGTCACACAACA
GACGGGCACACACTACTTGAAGCACTCAAGGCAAGCTTTATTGAGGCTTAAGCAGTGGGTTCCCTAGTTA
GCCAGAGAGCTCCCAGGCTCAGATCTGGTCTAACCAGAGAGACCCAGTACAGGCAAAACGCGCTGCTTAT
ATAGACCTCCCACCGTACACGCCTACCGCCCATTTGCGTCAATGGGGCGGAGTTGTTACGACATTTTGGA
AAGTCCCGTTGATTTTGGTGCCAAAACAAACTCCCATTGACGTCAATGGGGTGGAGACTTGGAAATCCCC
GTGAGTCAAACCGCTATCCACGCCCATTGATGTACTGCCAAAACCGCATCACCATGGTAATAGCGATGAC
TAATACGTAGATGTACTGCCAAGTAGGAAAGTCCCATAAGGTCATGTACTGGGCATAATGCCAGGCGGGC
CATTTACCGTCATTGACGTCAATAGGGGGCGTACTTGGCATATGATACACTTGATGTACTGCCAAGTGGG
CAGTTTACCGTAAATACTCCACCCATTGACGTCAATGGAAAGTCCCTATTGGCGTTACTATGGGAACATA
CGTCATTATTGACGTCAATGGGCGGGGGTCGTTGGGCGGTCAGCCAGGCGGGCCATTTACCGTAAGTTAT
GTAACGCGGAACTCCATATATGGGCTATGAACTAATGACCCCGTAATTGATTACTATTAATAACTAGTCA
ATAATCAATGTCAACGCGTATATCTGGCCCGTACATCGCGAAGCAGCGCAAAACGCCTAACCCTAAGCAG
ATTCTTCATGCAATTGTCGGTCAAGCCTTGCCTTGTTGTAGCTTAAATTTTGCTCGCGCACTACTCAGCG
ACCTCCAACACACAAGCAGGGAGCAGATACTGGCTTAACTATGCGGCATCAGAGCAGATTGTACTGAGAG
TGCACCATAGGGGATCGGGAGATCTCCCGATCCGTCGACGTCAGGTGGCACTTTTCGGGGAAATGTGCGC
GGAACCCCTATTTGTTTATTTTTCTAAATACATTCAAATATGTATCCGCTCATGAGACAATAACCCTGAT
AAATGCTTCAATAATATTGAAAAAGGAAGAGTATGAGTATTCAACATTTCCGTGTCGCCCTTATTCCCTT
TTTTGCGGCATTTTGCCTTCCTGTTTTTGCTCACCCAGAAACGCTGGTGAAAGTAAAAGATGCTGAAGAT
CAGTTGGGTGCACGAGTGGGTTACATCGAACTGGATCTCAACAGCGGTAAGATCCTTGAGAGTTTTCGCC
CCGAAGAACGTTTTCCAATGATGAGCACTTTTAAAGTTCTGCTATGTGGCGCGGTATTATCCCGTATTGA
CGCCGGGCAAGAGCAACTCGGTCGCCGCATACACTATTCTCAGAATGACTTGGTTGAGTACTCACCAGTC
ACAGAAAAGCATCTTACGGATGGCATGACAGTAAGAGAATTATGCAGTGCTGCCATAACCATGAGTGATA
ACACTGCGGCCAACTTACTTCTGACAACGATCGGAGGACCGAAGGAGCTAACCGCTTTTTTGCACAACAT
GGGGGATCATGTAACTCGCCTTGATCGTTGGGAACCGGAGCTGAATGAAGCCATACCAAACGACGAGCGT
GACACCACGATGCCTGTAGCAATGGCAACAACGTTGCGCAAACTATTAACTGGCGAACTACTTACTCTAG
CTTCCCGGCAACAATTAATAGACTGGATGGAGGCGGATAAAGTTGCAGGACCACTTCTGCGCTCGGCCCT
TCCGGCTGGCTGGTTTATTGCTGATAAATCTGGAGCCGGTGAGCGTGGGTCTCGCGGTATCATTGCAGCA
CTGGGGCCAGATGGTAAGCCCTCCCGTATCGTAGTTATCTACACGACGGGGAGTCAGGCAACTATGGATG
AACGAAATAGACAGATCGCTGAGATAGGTGCCTCACTGATTAAGCATTGGTAACTGTCAGACCAAGTTTA
CTCATATATAC
